Addgene plasmid #223382: pYPQAT10
Purpose: T-DNA vector for SpRY mediated mutagenesis for monocot plants; NG or NA PAM preference; SpRY was driven by ZmUbi1 and the sgRNA was driven by OsU3 promoter; Hygromycin for plants selection.
Depositing lab: Yiping Qi. Depositing organization: University of Maryland, College Park. Publication: A comprehensive all-in-one CRISPR toolbox for large-scale screens in plants. Cheng Y, Li G, Qi A, Mandlik R, Pan C, Wang D, Ge S, Qi Y. Plant Cell. 2025 Apr 9:koaf081. doi: 10.1093/plcell/koaf081. PubMed 40202185.
Backbone
  Vector backbone: pYPQ166-SpRY
  Vector type: Plant Expression, CRISPR
  Selectable markers: Hygromycin
Growth in bacteria
  Bacterial resistance: Kanamycin, 50 μg/mL
  Growth temperature: 37°C
  Growth strain: DH5alpha
  Copy number: High Copy
Gene/Insert
  Gene/Insert name: ZmUbi-SpRY-OsU3-gRNA scaffold
  Tag / fusion protein: NLS; 3x FLAG
Terms and licenses: Academic/Nonprofit Terms; Industry Terms: Not Available to Industry
How to cite: pYPQAT10 was a gift from Yiping Qi (Addgene plasmid # 223382 ; http://n2t.net/addgene:223382 ; RRID:Addgene_223382)
