[The description below was written by a language model from this plasmid's Addgene catalogue record and pLannotate feature annotations shown in this document.]
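Description:
pYPQAT10 is an 18.5 kb all-in-one binary T-DNA vector for Agrobacterium-mediated CRISPR mutagenesis in monocot plants. The backbone carries a high-copy ColE1/pUC-type origin with the pBR322 bom region for propagation in E. coli. It also carries the pVS1 oriV, RepA and StaA functions, which support replication and stable maintenance in Agrobacterium. Bacterial selection is by kanamycin (aphA-3 type KanR). The annotation also detects an IS5 transposase gene (insH) next to a small E. coli gene fragment in the backbone between the left border and KanR. This suggests an insertion sequence is present in the sequenced clone, outside the T-DNA.

Nopaline-type right and left border repeats flank three units. A maize polyubiquitin (ZmUbi1) promoter drives a Streptococcus pyogenes Cas9-derived coding sequence, which the catalogue identifies as SpRY, a PAM-relaxed variant described here as preferring NG or NA PAMs. The protein is fused to an NLS and a 3x FLAG tag (only a FLAG fragment is annotated), and the unit ends with the pea rbcS-E9 terminator. Downstream, the rice OsU3 snRNA promoter is paired with the SpCas9 gRNA scaffold. Between the promoter and scaffold lies a lac promoter/lacZα fragment, which probably serves as a placeholder replaced when a guide spacer is cloned, although the record does not describe the cloning scheme. attB1, attB5 and attB2 sites mark the Gateway assembly junctions of these modules. An enhanced CaMV 35S promoter drives hygromycin phosphotransferase with a CaMV poly(A) signal, providing selection of transformed plant tissue. The vector belongs to a toolbox intended for targeted mutagenesis and large-scale CRISPR screens in plants.
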