Features (pLannotate 1.2.2; 40 found; start..end, strand, type, name):
     32..54      -  protein_bind   lac operator (fragment): The lac repressor binds to the lac operator to inhibit transcription in E. coli. This inhibition can be relieved by adding lactose or isopropyl-β-D-thiogalactopyranoside (IPTG). lac repressor encoded by lacI
     58..88      -  promoter       lac promoter: promoter for the E. coli lac operon
    103..124     -  protein_bind   CAP binding site: CAP binding activates transcription in the presence of cAMP. E. coli catabolite activator protein
    137..225     -  CDS            lacI (fragment): lac repressor; lacI; The lac repressor binds to the lac operator to inhibit transcription in E. coli. This inhibition can be relieved by adding lactose or isopropyl-β-D-thiogalactopyranoside (IPTG).
    315..991     +  promoter       CaMV 35S promoter (enhanced): cauliflower mosaic virus 35S promoter with a duplicated enhancer region
   1058..2083    +  CDS            HygR: hygromycin B phosphotransferase confers resistance to hygromycin
   2124..2298    +  polyA_signal   CaMV poly(A) signal: cauliflower mosaic virus polyadenylation signal
   2376..2400    -  misc_feature   LB T-DNA repeat: left border repeat from nopaline C58 T-DNA
   2732..2845    -  CDS            yghO (fragment) (sequence partly withheld): YGHO_ECOLI - Experimental evidence at transcript level: Swiss-Prot protein existence level 2. From Escherichia coli (strain K12).
   2844..3821    +  CDS            insH10 (sequence withheld): INH10_ECOLI - Protein inferred from homology: Swiss-Prot protein existence level 3. Involved in the transposition of the insertion sequence IS5. From Escherichia coli (strain K12).
   4024..4818    +  CDS            KanR: aminoglycoside phosphotransferase; aphA-3; confers resistance to kanamycin
   4905..5493    +  rep_origin     ori: high-copy-number ColE1/pMB1/pBR322/pUC origin of replication
   5679..5819    -  misc_feature   bom: basis of mobility region from pBR322
   5921..5960    -  CDS            rop (fragment): Rop protein, which maintains plasmids at low copy number; rop
   6163..6357    -  rep_origin     pVS1 oriV: origin of replication for the Pseudomonas plasmid pVS1 (Heeb et al., 2000)
   6423..7496    -  CDS            pVS1 RepA: replication protein from the Pseudomonas plasmid pVS1 (Heeb et al., 2000)
   7925..8554    -  CDS            pVS1 StaA: stability protein from the Pseudomonas plasmid pVS1 (Heeb et al., 2000)
   9108..9509    -  CDS            Y4CG_SINFN (fragment): Protein inferred from homology: Swiss-Prot protein existence level 3. From Sinorhizobium fredii (strain NBRC 101917 / NGR234).
   9849..9873    -  misc_feature   RB T-DNA repeat: right border repeat from nopaline C58 T-DNA
   9939..10093   -  CDS            lacZα (fragment): LacZα fragment of β-galactosidase; lacZ fragment
  10108..12105   +  promoter       Ubi promoter: maize polyubiquitin gene promoter
  12148..12172   +  protein_bind   attB1: mutant version of attB; recombination site for the Gateway® BP reaction BP Clonase™
  12236..12255   +  CDS            2xFLAG (fragment): two tandem FLAG® epitope tags
  12311..16411   +  CDS            cas9: CAS9_STRP1 - Also known as csn1 From Streptococcus pyogenes serotype M1.
  16469..17092   +  terminator     E9 terminator: terminator and polyadenylation signal from the pea rbcS-E9 gene
  17134..17154   +  protein_bind   attB5: mutant version of attB; core recombination site for the Gateway® BP reaction BP Clonase™
  17191..17568   +  promoter       OsU3 promoter: Oryza sativa (rice) snRNA U3 promoter
  17576..17594   -  rep_origin     f1 ori (fragment): f1 bacteriophage origin of replication; arrow indicates direction of (+) strand synthesis
  17599..17754   -  CDS            lacZα (fragment): LacZα fragment of β-galactosidase; lacZ fragment
  17762..17780   +  promoter       T7 promoter: promoter for bacteriophage T7 RNA polymerase
  17789..17812   -  misc_feature   MCS (fragment): pBluescript multiple cloning site
  17828..17846   -  promoter       T3 promoter: promoter for bacteriophage T3 RNA polymerase
  17889..17911   -  protein_bind   lac operator (fragment): The lac repressor binds to the lac operator to inhibit transcription in E. coli. This inhibition can be relieved by adding lactose or isopropyl-β-D-thiogalactopyranoside (IPTG). lac repressor encoded by lacI
  17915..17945   -  promoter       lac promoter: promoter for the E. coli lac operon
  17960..17981   -  protein_bind   CAP binding site: CAP binding activates transcription in the presence of cAMP. E. coli catabolite activator protein
  18023..18098   +  misc_RNA       gRNA scaffold: guide RNA scaffold for the Streptococcus pyogenes CRISPR/Cas9 system
  18153..18181   -  misc_feature   MCS (fragment): pBluescript multiple cloning site
  18187..18211   -  protein_bind   attB2: mutant version of attB; recombination site for the Gateway® BP reaction BP Clonase™
  18229..18264   -  misc_feature   MCS (fragment): pBluescript multiple cloning site
  18275..18527   +  terminator     NOS terminator: nopaline synthase terminator and poly(A) signal
>Addgene plasmid #223382 | pYPQAT10 | addgene full sequence | sequence record 453506 | Addgene NGS Result
CGTAATCATGTCATAGCTGTTTCCTGTGTGAAATTGTTATCCGCTCACAATTCCACACAACATACGAGCC
GGAAGCATAAAGTGTAAAGCCTGGGGTGCCTAATGAGTGAGCTAACTCACATTAATTGCGTTGCGCTCAC
TGCCCGCTTTCCAGTCGGGAAACCTGTCGTGCCAGCTGCATTAATGAATCGGCCAACGCGCGGGGAGAGG
CGGTTTGCGTATTGGCTAGAGCAGCTTGCCAACATGGTGGAGCACGACACTCTCGTCTACTCCAAGAATA
TCAAAGATACAGTCTCAGAAGACCAAAGGGCTATTGAGACTTTTCAACAAAGGGTAATATCGGGAAACCT
CCTCGGATTCCATTGCCCAGCTATCTGTCACTTCATCAAAAGGACAGTAGAAAAGGAAGGTGGCACCTAC
AAATGCCATCATTGCGATAAAGGAAAGGCTATCGTTCAAGATGCCTCTGCCGACAGTGGTCCCAAAGATG
GACCCCCACCCACGAGGAGCATCGTGGAAAAAGAAGACGTTCCAACCACGTCTTCAAAGCAAGTGGATTG
ATGTGAACATGGTGGAGCACGACACTCTCGTCTACTCCAAGAATATCAAAGATACAGTCTCAGAAGACCA
AAGGGCTATTGAGACTTTTCAACAAAGGGTAATATCGGGAAACCTCCTCGGATTCCATTGCCCAGCTATC
TGTCACTTCATCAAAAGGACAGTAGAAAAGGAAGGTGGCACCTACAAATGCCATCATTGCGATAAAGGAA
AGGCTATCGTTCAAGATGCCTCTGCCGACAGTGGTCCCAAAGATGGACCCCCACCCACGAGGAGCATCGT
GGAAAAAGAAGACGTTCCAACCACGTCTTCAAAGCAAGTGGATTGATGTGATATCTCCACTGACGTAAGG
GATGACGCACAATCCCACTATCCTTCGCAAGACCCTTCCTCTATATAAGGAAGTTCATTTCATTTGGAGA
GGACACGCTGAAATCACCAGTCTCTCTCTACAAATCTATCTCTCTCGAGCTTTCGCAGATCCGGGGGGCA
ATGAGATATGAAAAAGCCTGAACTCACCGCGACGTCTGTCGAGAAGTTTCTGATCGAAAAGTTCGACAGC
GTCTCCGACCTGATGCAGCTCTCGGAGGGCGAAGAATCTCGTGCTTTCAGCTTCGATGTAGGAGGGCGTG
GATATGTCCTGCGGGTAAATAGCTGCGCCGATGGTTTCTACAAAGATCGTTATGTTTATCGGCACTTTGC
ATCGGCCGCGCTCCCGATTCCGGAAGTGCTTGACATTGGGGAGTTTAGCGAGAGCCTGACCTATTGCATC
TCCCGCCGTTCACAGGGTGTCACGTTGCAAGACCTGCCTGAAACCGAACTGCCCGCTGTTCTACAACCGG
TCGCGGAGGCTATGGATGCGATCGCTGCGGCCGATCTTAGCCAGACGAGCGGGTTCGGCCCATTCGGACC
GCAAGGAATCGGTCAATACACTACATGGCGTGATTTCATATGCGCGATTGCTGATCCCCATGTGTATCAC
TGGCAAACTGTGATGGACGACACCGTCAGTGCGTCCGTCGCGCAGGCTCTCGATGAGCTGATGCTTTGGG
CCGAGGACTGCCCCGAAGTCCGGCACCTCGTGCACGCGGATTTCGGCTCCAACAATGTCCTGACGGACAA
TGGCCGCATAACAGCGGTCATTGACTGGAGCGAGGCGATGTTCGGGGATTCCCAATACGAGGTCGCCAAC
ATCTTCTTCTGGAGGCCGTGGTTGGCTTGTATGGAGCAGCAGACGCGCTACTTCGAGCGGAGGCATCCGG
AGCTTGCAGGATCGCCACGACTCCGGGCGTATATGCTCCGCATTGGTCTTGACCAACTCTATCAGAGCTT
GGTTGACGGCAATTTCGATGATGCAGCTTGGGCGCAGGGTCGATGCGACGCAATCGTCCGATCCGGAGCC
GGGACTGTCGGGCGTACACAAATCGCCCGCAGAAGCGCGGCCGTCTGGACCGATGGCTGTGTAGAAGTAC
TCGCCGATAGTGGAAACCGACGCCCCAGCACTCGTCCGAGGGCAAAGAAATAGAGTAGATGCCGACCGGG
ATCTGTCGATCGACAAGCTCGAGTTTCTCCATAATAATGTGTGAGTAGTTCCCAGATAAGGGAATTAGGG
TTCCTATAGGGTTTCGCTCATGTGTTGAGCATATAAGAAACCCTTAGTATGTATTTGTATTTGTAAAATA
CTTCTATCAATAAAATTTCTAATTCCTAAAACCAAAATCCAGTACTAAAATCCAGATCCCCCGAATTAAT
TCGGCGTTAATTCAGTACATTAAAAACGTCCGCAATGTGTTATTAAGTTGTCTAAGCGTCAATTTGTTTA
CACCACAATATATCCTGCCACCAGCCAGCCAACAGCTCCCCGACCGGCAGCTCGGCACAAAATCACCACT
CGATACAGGCAGCCCATCAGTCCGGGACGGCGTCAGCGGGAGAGCCGTTGTAAGGCGGCAGACTTTGCTC
ATGTTACCGATGCTATTCGGAAGAACGGCAACTAAGCTGCCGGGTTTGAAACACGGATGATCTCGCGGAG
GGTAGCATGTTGATTGTAACGATGACAGAGCGTTGCTGCCTGTGATCACCGCGGTTTCAAAATCGGCTCC
GTCGATACTATGTTATACGCCAACTTTGAAAACAACTTTGAAAAAGCTGTTTTCTGGTATTTAAGGTTTT
AGAATGCAAGGAACAGTGAATTGGAGTTCGTCTTGTTATAATTAGGGAAGGTGCGAACAAGTCCCTGATA
TGAGATCATGTTTGTCATCTGGAGCCATAGAACAGGGTTCATC
[978 nt withheld, positions 2844-3821]
TAAAAACTGGGGATAACGCCTTAAATGGCGAAGAAACGGTCTAAATAGGCTGATTCAAGGCATTTACGGG
AGAAAAAATCGGCTCAAACATGAAGAAATGAAATGACTGAGTCAGCCGAGAAGAATTTCCCCGCTTATTC
GCACCTTCCTTAGCTTCTTGGGGTATCTTTAAATACTGTAGAAAAGAGGAAGGAAATAATAAATGGCTAA
AATGAGAATATCACCGGAATTGAAAAAACTGATCGAAAAATACCGCTGCGTAAAAGATACGGAAGGAATG
TCTCCTGCTAAGGTATATAAGCTGGTGGGAGAAAATGAAAACCTATATTTAAAAATGACGGACAGCCGGT
ATAAAGGGACCACCTATGATGTGGAACGGGAAAAGGACATGATGCTATGGCTGGAAGGAAAGCTGCCTGT
TCCAAAGGTCCTGCACTTTGAACGGCATGATGGCTGGAGCAATCTGCTCATGAGTGAGGCCGATGGCGTC
CTTTGCTCGGAAGAGTATGAAGATGAACAAAGCCCTGAAAAGATTATCGAGCTGTATGCGGAGTGCATCA
GGCTCTTTCACTCCATCGACATATCGGATTGTCCCTATACGAATAGCTTAGACAGCCGCTTAGCCGAATT
GGATTACTTACTGAATAACGATCTGGCCGATGTGGATTGCGAAAACTGGGAAGAAGACACTCCATTTAAA
GATCCGCGCGAGCTGTATGATTTTTTAAAGACGGAAAAGCCCGAAGAGGAACTTGTCTTTTCCCACGGCG
ACCTGGGAGACAGCAACATCTTTGTGAAAGATGGCAAAGTAAGTGGCTTTATTGATCTTGGGAGAAGCGG
CAGGGCGGACAAGTGGTATGACATTGCCTTCTGCGTCCGGTCGATCAGGGAGGATATCGGGGAAGAACAG
TATGTCGAGCTATTTTTTGACTTACTGGGGATCAAGCCTGATTGGGAGAAAATAAAATATTATATTTTAC
TGGATGAATTGTTTTAGTACCTAGAATGCATGACCAAAATCCCTTAACGTGAGTTTTCGTTCCACTGAGC
GTCAGACCCCGTAGAAAAGATCAAAGGATCTTCTTGAGATCCTTTTTTTCTGCGCGTAATCTGCTGCTTG
CAAACAAAAAAACCACCGCTACCAGCGGTGGTTTGTTTGCCGGATCAAGAGCTACCAACTCTTTTTCCGA
AGGTAACTGGCTTCAGCAGAGCGCAGATACCAAATACTGTCCTTCTAGTGTAGCCGTAGTTAGGCCACCA
CTTCAAGAACTCTGTAGCACCGCCTACATACCTCGCTCTGCTAATCCTGTTACCAGTGGCTGCTGCCAGT
GGCGATAAGTCGTGTCTTACCGGGTTGGACTCAAGACGATAGTTACCGGATAAGGCGCAGCGGTCGGGCT
GAACGGGGGGTTCGTGCACACAGCCCAGCTTGGAGCGAACGACCTACACCGAACTGAGATACCTACAGCG
TGAGCTATGAGAAAGCGCCACGCTTCCCGAAGGGAGAAAGGCGGACAGGTATCCGGTAAGCGGCAGGGTC
GGAACAGGAGAGCGCACGAGGGAGCTTCCAGGGGGAAACGCCTGGTATCTTTATAGTCCTGTCGGGTTTC
GCCACCTCTGACTTGAGCGTCGATTTTTGTGATGCTCGTCAGGGGGGCGGAGCCTATGGAAAAACGCCAG
CAACGCGGCCTTTTTACGGTTCCTGGCCTTTTGCTGGCCTTTTGCTCACATGTTCTTTCCTGCGTTATCC
CCTGATTCTGTGGATAACCGTATTACCGCCTTTGAGTGAGCTGATACCGCTCGCCGCAGCCGAACGACCG
AGCGCAGCGAGTCAGTGAGCGAGGAAGCGGAAGAGCGCCTGATGCGGTATTTTCTCCTTACGCATCTGTG
CGGTATTTCACACCGCATATGGTGCACTCTCAGTACAATCTGCTCTGATGCCGCATAGTTAAGCCAGTAT
ACACTCCGCTATCGCTACGTGACTGGGTCATGGCTGCGCCCCGACACCCGCCAACACCCGCTGACGCGCC
CTGACGGGCTTGTCTGCTCCCGGCATCCGCTTACAGACAAGCTGTGACCGTCTCCGGGAGCTGCATGTGT
CAGAGGTTTTCACCGTCATCACCGAAACGCGCGAGGCAGGGTGCCTTGATGTGGGCGCCGGCGGTCGAGT
GGCGACGGCGCGGCTTGTCCGCGCCCTGGTAGATTGCCTGGCCGTAGGCCAGCCATTTTTGAGCGGCCAG
CGGCCGCGATAGGCCGACGCGAAGCGGCGGGGCGTAGGGAGCGCAGCGACCGAAGGGTAGGCGCTTTTTG
CAGCTCTTCGGCTGTGCGCTGGCCAGACAGTTATGCACAGGCCAGGCGGGTTTTAAGAGTTTTAATAAGT
TTTAAAGAGTTTTAGGCGGAAAAATCGCCTTTTTTCTCTTTTATATCAGTCACTTACATGTGTGACCGGT
TCCCAATGTACGGCTTTGGGTTCCCAATGTACGGGTTCCGGTTCCCAATGTACGGCTTTGGGTTCCCAAT
GTACGTGCTATCCACAGGAAACAGACCTTTTCGACCTTTTTCCCCTGCTAGGGCAATTTGCCCTAGCATC
TGCTCCGTACATTAGGAACCGGCGGATGCTTCGCCCTCGATCAGGTTGCGGTAGCGCATGACTAGGATCG
GGCCAGCCTGCCCCGCCTCCTCCTTCAAATCGTACTCCGGCAGGTCATTTGACCCGATCAGCTTGCGCAC
GGTGAAACAGAACTTCTTGAACTCTCCGGCGCTGCCACTGCGTTCGTAGATCGTCTTGAACAACCATCTG
GCTTCTGCCTTGCCTGCGGCGCGGCGTGCCAGGCGGTAGAGAAAACGGCCGATGCCGGGATCGATCAAAA
AGTAATCGGGGTGAACCGTCAGCACGTCCGGGTTCTTGCCTTCTGTGATCTCGCGGTACATCCAATCAGC
TAGCTCGATCTCGATGTACTCCGGCCGCCCGGTTTCGCTCTTTACGATCTTGTAGCGGCTAATCAAGGCT
TCACCCTCGGATACCGTCACCAGGCGGCCGTTCTTGGCCTTCTTCGTACGCTGCATGGCAACGTGCGTGG
TGTTTAACCGAATGCAGGTTTCTACCAGGTCGTCTTTCTGCTTTCCGCCATCGGCTCGCCGGCAGAACTT
GAGTACGTCCGCAACGTGTGGACGGAACACGCGGCCGGGCTTGTCTCCCTTCCCTTCCCGGTATCGGTTC
ATGGATTCGGTTAGATGGGAAACCGCCATCAGTACCAGGTCGTAATCCCACACACTGGCCATGCCGGCCG
GCCCTGCGGAAACCTCTACGTGCCCGTCTGGAAGCTCGTAGCGGATCACCTCGCCAGCTCGTCGGTCACG
CTTCGACAGACGGAAAACGGCCACGTCCATGATGCTGCGACTATCGCGGGTGCCCACGTCATAGAGCATC
GGAACGAAAAAATCTGGTTGCTCGTCGCCCTTGGGCGGCTTCCTAATCGACGGCGCACCGGCTGCCGGCG
GTTGCCGGGATTCTTTGCGGATTCGATCAGCGGCCGCTTGCCACGATTCACCGGGGCGTGCTTCTGCCTC
GATGCGTTGCCGCTGGGCGGCCTGCGCGGCCTTCAACTTCTCCACCAGGTCATCACCCAGCGCCGCGCCG
ATTTGTACCGGGCCGGATGGTTTGCGACCGCTCACGCCGATTCCTCGGGCTTGGGGGTTCCAGTGCCATT
GCAGGGCCGGCAGGCAACCCAGCCGCTTACGCCTGGCCAACCGCCCGTTCCTCCACACATGGGGCATTCC
ACGGCGTCGGTGCCTGGTTGTTCTTGATTTTCCATGCCGCCTCCTTTAGCCGCTAAAATTCATCTACTCA
TTTATTCATTTGCTCATTTACTCTGGTAGCTGCGCGATGTATTCAGATAGCAGCTCGGTAATGGTCTTGC
CTTGGCGTACCGCGTACATCTTCAGCTTGGTGTGATCCTCCGCCGGCAACTGAAAGTTGACCCGCTTCAT
GGCTGGCGTGTCTGCCAGGCTGGCCAACGTTGCAGCCTTGCTGCTGCGTGCGCTCGGACGGCCGGCACTT
AGCGTGTTTGTGCTTTTGCTCATTTTCTCTTTACCTCATTAACTCAAATGAGTTTTGATTTAATTTCAGC
GGCCAGCGCCTGGACCTCGCGGGCAGCGTCGCCCTCGGGTTCTGATTCAAGAACGGTTGTGCCGGCGGCG
GCAGTGCCTGGGTAGCTCACGCGCTGCGTGATACGGGACTCAAGAATGGGCAGCTCGTACCCGGCCAGCG
CCTCGGCAACCTCACCGCCGATGCGCGTGCCTTTGATCGCCCGCGACACGACAAAGGCCGCTTGTAGCCT
TCCATCCGTGACCTCAATGCGCTGCTTAACCAGCTCCACCAGGTCGGCGGTGGCCCATATGTCGTAAGGG
CTTGGCTGCACCGGAATCAGCACGAAGTCGGCTGCCTTGATCGCGGACACAGCCAAGTCCGCCGCCTGGG
GCGCTCCGTCGATCACTACGAAGTCGCGCCGGCCGATGGCCTTCACGTCGCGGTCAATCGTCGGGCGGTC
GATGCCGACAACGGTTAGCGGTTGATCTTCCCGCACGGCCGCCCAATCGCGGGCACTGCCCTGGGGATCG
GAATCGACTAACAGAACATCGGCCCCGGCGAGTTGCAGGGCGCGGGCTAGATGGGTTGCGATGGTCGTCT
TGCCTGACCCGCCTTTCTGGTTAAGTACAGCGATAACCTTCATGCGTTCCCCTTGCGTATTTGTTTATTT
ACTCATCGCATCATATACGCAGCGACCGCATGACGCAAGCTGTTTTACTCAAATACACATCACCTTTTTA
GACGGCGGCGCTCGGTTTCTTCAGCGGCCAAGCTGGCCGGCCAGGCCGCCAGCTTGGCATCAGACAAACC
GGCCAGGATTTCATGCAGCCGCACGGTTGAGACGTGCGCGGGCGGCTCGAACACGTACCCGGCCGCGATC
ATCTCCGCCTCGATCTCTTCGGTAATGAAAAACGGTTCGTCCTGGCCGTCCTGGTGCGGTTTCATGCTTG
TTCCTCTTGGCGTTCATTCTCGGCGGCCGCCAGGGCGTCGGCCTCGGTCAATGCGTCCTAGGCACCGCGC
CGCCTGGCCTCGGTGGGCGTCACTTCCTCGCTGCGCTCAAGTGCGCGGTACAGGGTCGAGCGATGCACGC
CAAGCAGTGCAGCCGCCTCTTTCACGGTGCGGCCTTCCTGGTCGATCAGCTCGCGGGCGTGCGCGATCTG
TGCCGGGGTGAGGGTAGGGCGGGGGCCAAACTTCACGCCTCGGGCCTTGGCGGCCTCGCGCCCGCTCCGG
GTGCGGTCGATGATTAGGGAACGCTCGAACTCGGCAATGCCGGCGAACACGGTCAACACCATGCGGCCGG
CCGGCGTGGTGGTGTCGGCCCACGGCTCTGCCAGGCTACGCAGGCCCGCGCCGGCCTCCTGGATGCGCTC
GGCAATGTCCAGTAGGTCGCGGGTGCTGCGGGCCAGGCGGTCTAGCCTGGTCACTGTCACAACGTCGCCA
GGGCGTAGGTGGTCAAGCATCCTGGCCAGCTCCGGGCGGTCGCGCCTGGTGCCGGTGATCTTCTCGGAAA
ACAGCTTGGTGCAGCCGGCCGCGTGCAGTTCGGCCCGTTGGTTGGTCAAGTCCTGGTCGTCGGTGCTGAC
GCGGGCATAGCCCAGCAGGCCAGCGGCGGCGCTCTTGTTCATGGCGTAATGTCTCCGGTTCTAGTCGCAA
GTATTCTACTTTATGCGACTAAAACACGCGACAAGAAAACGCCAGGAAAAGGGCAGGGCGGCAGCCTGTC
GCGTAACTTAGGACTTGTGCGACATGTCGTTTTCAGAAGACGGCTGCACTGAACGTCAGAAGCCGACTGC
ACTATAGCAGCGGAGGGGTTGGATCAAAGTACTTTGATCCCGAGGGGAACCCTGTGGTTGGCATGCACAT
ACAAATGGACGAACGGATAAACCTTTTCACGCCCTTTTAAATATCCGATTATTCTAATAAACGCTCTTTT
CTCTTAGGTTTACCCGCCAATATATCCTGTCAAACACTGATAGTTTAAACTGAAGGCGGGAAACGACAAT
CTGATCCAAGCTCAAGCTGCTCTAGCATTCGCCATTCAGGCTGCGCAACTGTTGGGAAGGGCGATCGGTG
CGGGCCTCTTCGCTATTACGCCAGCTGGCGAAAGGGGGATGTGCTGCAAGGCGATTAAGTTGGGTAACGC
CAGGGTTTTCCCAGTCACGACGTTGTAAAACGACGGCCAGTGCCAAGCTTGCATGCCTGCAGTGCAGCGT
GACCCGGTCGTGCCCCTCTCTAGAGATAATGAGCATTGCATGTCTAAGTTATAAAAAATTACCACATATT
TTTTTTGTCACACTTGTTTGAAGTGCAGTTTATCTATCTTTATACATATATTTAAACTTTACTCTACGAA
TAATATAATCTATAGTACTACAATAATATCAGTGTTTTAGAGAATCATATAAATGAACAGTTAGACATGG
TCTAAAGGACAATTGAGTATTTTGACAACAGGACTCTACAGTTTTATCTTTTTAGTGTGCATGTGTTCTC
CTTTTTTTTTGCAAATAGCTTCACCTATATAATACTTCATCCATTTTATTAGTACATCCATTTAGGGTTT
AGGGTTAATGGTTTTTATAGACTAATTTTTTTAGTACATCTATTTTATTCTATTTTAGCCTCTAAATTAA
GAAAACTAAAACTCTATTTTAGTTTTTTTATTTAATAATTTAGATATAAAATAGAATAAAATAAAGTGAC
TAAAAATTAAACAAATACCCTTTAAGAAATTAAAAAAACTAAGGAAACATTTTTCTTGTTTCGAGTAGAT
AATGCCAGCCTGTTAAACGCCGTCGACGAGTCTAACGGACACCAACCAGCGAACCAGCAGCGTCGCGTCG
GGCCAAGCGAAGCAGACGGCACGGCATCTCTGTCGCTGCCTCTGGACCCCTCTCGAGAGTTCCGCTCCAC
CGTTGGACTTGCTCCGCTGTCGGCATCCAGAAATTGCGTGGCGGAGCGGCAGACGTGAGCCGGCACGGCA
GGCGGCCTCCTCCTCCTCTCACGGCACCGGCAGCTACGGGGGATTCCTTTCCCACCGCTCCTTCGCTTTC
CCTTCCTCGCCCGCCGTAATAAATAGACACCCCCTCCACACCCTCTTTCCCCAACCTCGTGTTGTTCGGA
GCGCACACACACACAACCAGATCTCCCCCAAATCCACCCGTCGGCACCTCCGCTTCAAGGTACGCCGCTC
GTCCTCCCCCCCCCCCCCCTCTCTACCTTCTCTAGATCGGCGTTCCGGTCCATGGTTAGGGCCCGGTAGT
TCTACTTCTGTTCATGTTTGTGTTAGATCCGTGTTTGTGTTAGATCCGTGCTGCTAGCGTTCGTACACGG
ATGCGACCTGTACGTCAGACACGTTCTGATTGCTAACTTGCCAGTGTTTCTCTTTGGGGAATCCTGGGAT
GGCTCTAGCCGTTCCGCAGACGGGATCGATTTCATGATTTTTTTTGTTTCGTTGCATAGGGTTTGGTTTG
CCCTTTTCCTTTATTTCAATATATGCCGTGCACTTGTTTGTCGGGTCATCTTTTCATGCTTTTTTTTGTC
TTGGTTGTGATGATGTGGTCTGGTTGGGCGGTCGTTCTAGATCGGAGTAGAATTAATTCTGTTTCAAACT
ACCTGGTGGATTTATTAATTTTGGATCTGTATGTGTGTGCCATACATATTCATAGTTACGAATTGAAGAT
GATGGATGGAAATATCGATCTAGGATAGGTATACATGTTGATGCGGGTTTTACTGATGCATATACAGAGA
TGCTTTTTGTTCGCTTGGTTGTGATGATGTGGTGTGGTTGGGCGGTCGTTCATTCGTTCTAGATCGGAGT
AGAATACTGTTTCAAACTACCTGGTGTATTTATTAATTTTGGAACTGTATGTGTGTGTCATACATCTTCA
TAGTTACGAGTTTAAGATGGATGGAAATATCGATCTAGGATAGGTATACATGTTGATGTGGGTTTTACTG
ATGCATATACATGATGGCATATGCAGCATCTATTCATATGCTCTAACCTTGAGTACCTATCTATTATAAT
AAACAAGTATGTTTTATAATTATTTTGATCTTGATATACTTGGATGATGGCATATGCAGCAGCTATATGT
GGATTTTTTTAGCCCTGCCTTCATACGCTATTTATTTGCTTGGTACTGTTTCTTTTGTCGATGCTCACCC
TGTTGTTTGGTGTTACTTCTGCAGGTCGACTCTAGAGGATCCCCTCGAGGCGCGCCAAGCTATCAAACAA
GTTTGTACAAAAAAGCAGGCTCCGAATTCGCCCTTCACCATGGATTACAAGGACCACGACGGGGATTACA
AGGACCACGACATTGATTACAAGGATGATGATGACAAGATGGCTCCGAAGAAGAAGAGGAAGGTTGGCAT
CCACGGGGTGCCAGCTGCTGACAAGAAGTACTCGATCGGCCTCGATATTGGGACTAACTCTGTTGGCTGG
GCCGTGATCACCGACGAGTACAAGGTGCCCTCAAAGAAGTTCAAGGTCCTGGGCAACACCGATCGGCATT
CCATCAAGAAGAATCTCATTGGCGCTCTCCTGTTCGACAGCGGCGAGACGGCTGAGAGGACGCGGCTCAA
GCGCACCGCCCGCAGGCGGTACACGCGCAGGAAGAATCGCATCTGCTACCTGCAGGAGATTTTCTCCAAC
GAGATGGCGAAGGTTGACGATTCTTTCTTCCACAGGCTGGAGGAGTCATTCCTCGTGGAGGAGGATAAGA
AGCACGAGCGGCATCCAATCTTCGGCAACATTGTCGACGAGGTTGCCTACCACGAGAAGTACCCTACGAT
CTACCATCTGCGGAAGAAGCTCGTGGACTCCACAGATAAGGCGGACCTCCGCCTGATCTACCTCGCTCTG
GCCCACATGATTAAGTTCAGGGGCCATTTCCTGATCGAGGGGGATCTCAACCCGGACAATAGCGATGTTG
ACAAGCTGTTCATCCAGCTCGTGCAGACGTACAACCAGCTCTTCGAGGAGAACCCCATTAATGCGTCAGG
CGTCGACGCGAAGGCTATCCTGTCCGCTAGGCTCTCGAAGTCTCGGCGCCTCGAGAACCTGATCGCCCAG
CTGCCGGGCGAGAAGAAGAACGGCCTGTTCGGGAATCTCATTGCGCTCAGCCTGGGGCTCACGCCCAACT
TCAAGTCGAATTTCGATCTCGCTGAGGACGCCAAGCTGCAGCTCTCCAAGGACACATACGACGATGACCT
GGATAACCTCCTGGCCCAGATCGGCGATCAGTACGCGGACCTGTTCCTCGCTGCCAAGAATCTGTCGGAC
GCCATCCTCCTGTCTGATATTCTCAGGGTGAACACCGAGATTACGAAGGCTCCGCTCTCAGCCTCCATGA
TCAAGCGCTACGACGAGCACCATCAGGATCTGACCCTCCTGAAGGCGCTGGTCAGGCAGCAGCTCCCCGA
GAAGTACAAGGAGATCTTCTTCGATCAGTCGAAGAACGGCTACGCTGGGTACATTGACGGCGGGGCCTCT
CAGGAGGAGTTCTACAAGTTCATCAAGCCGATTCTGGAGAAGATGGACGGCACGGAGGAGCTGCTGGTGA
AGCTCAATCGCGAGGACCTCCTGAGGAAGCAGCGGACATTCGATAACGGCAGCATCCCACACCAGATTCA
TCTCGGGGAGCTGCACGCTATCCTGAGGAGGCAGGAGGACTTCTACCCTTTCCTCAAGGATAACCGCGAG
AAGATCGAGAAGATTCTGACTTTCAGGATCCCGTACTACGTCGGCCCACTCGCTAGGGGCAACTCCCGCT
TCGCTTGGATGACCCGCAAGTCAGAGGAGACGATCACGCCGTGGAACTTCGAGGAGGTGGTCGACAAGGG
CGCTAGCGCTCAGTCGTTCATCGAGAGGATGACGAATTTCGACAAGAACCTGCCAAATGAGAAGGTGCTC
CCTAAGCACTCGCTCCTGTACGAGTACTTCACAGTCTACAACGAGCTGACTAAGGTGAAGTATGTGACCG
AGGGCATGAGGAAGCCGGCTTTCCTGTCTGGGGAGCAGAAGAAGGCCATCGTGGACCTCCTGTTCAAGAC
CAACCGGAAGGTCACGGTTAAGCAGCTCAAGGAGGACTACTTCAAGAAGATTGAGTGCTTCGATTCGGTC
GAGATCTCTGGCGTTGAGGACCGCTTCAACGCCTCCCTGGGGACCTACCACGATCTCCTGAAGATCATTA
AGGATAAGGACTTCCTGGACAACGAGGAGAATGAGGATATCCTCGAGGACATTGTGCTGACACTCACTCT
GTTCGAGGACCGGGAGATGATCGAGGAGCGCCTGAAGACTTACGCCCATCTCTTCGATGACAAGGTCATG
AAGCAGCTCAAGAGGAGGAGGTACACCGGCTGGGGGAGGCTGAGCAGGAAGCTCATCAACGGCATTCGGG
ACAAGCAGTCCGGGAAGACGATCCTCGACTTCCTGAAGAGCGATGGCTTCGCGAACCGCAATTTCATGCA
GCTGATTCACGATGACAGCCTCACATTCAAGGAGGATATCCAGAAGGCTCAGGTGAGCGGCCAGGGGGAC
TCGCTGCACGAGCATATCGCGAACCTCGCTGGCTCGCCAGCTATCAAGAAGGGGATTCTGCAGACCGTGA
AGGTTGTGGACGAGCTGGTGAAGGTCATGGGCAGGCACAAGCCTGAGAACATCGTCATTGAGATGGCCCG
GGAGAATCAGACCACGCAGAAGGGCCAGAAGAACTCACGCGAGAGGATGAAGAGGATCGAGGAGGGCATT
AAGGAGCTGGGGTCCCAGATCCTCAAGGAGCACCCGGTGGAGAACACGCAGCTGCAGAATGAGAAGCTCT
ACCTGTACTACCTCCAGAATGGCCGCGATATGTATGTGGACCAGGAGCTGGATATTAACAGGCTCAGCGA
TTACGACGTCGATCATATCGTTCCACAGTCATTCCTGAAGGATGACTCCATTGACAACAAGGTCCTCACC
AGGTCGGACAAGAACCGGGGCAAGTCTGATAATGTTCCTTCAGAGGAGGTCGTTAAGAAGATGAAGAACT
ACTGGCGCCAGCTCCTGAATGCCAAGCTGATCACGCAGCGGAAGTTCGATAACCTCACAAAGGCTGAGAG
GGGCGGGCTCTCTGAGCTGGACAAGGCGGGCTTCATCAAGAGGCAGCTGGTCGAGACACGGCAGATCACT
AAGCACGTTGCGCAGATTCTCGACTCACGGATGAACACTAAGTACGATGAGAATGACAAGCTGATCCGCG
AGGTGAAGGTCATCACCCTGAAGTCAAAGCTCGTCTCCGACTTCAGGAAGGATTTCCAGTTCTACAAGGT
TCGGGAGATCAACAATTACCACCATGCCCATGACGCGTACCTGAACGCGGTGGTCGGCACAGCTCTGATC
AAGAAGTACCCAAAGCTCGAGAGCGAGTTCGTGTACGGGGACTACAAGGTTTACGATGTGAGGAAGATGA
TCGCCAAGTCGGAGCAGGAGATTGGCAAGGCTACCGCCAAGTACTTCTTCTACTCTAACATTATGAATTT
CTTCAAGACAGAGATCACTCTGGCCAATGGCGAGATCCGGAAGCGCCCCCTCATCGAGACGAACGGCGAG
ACGGGGGAGATCGTGTGGGACAAGGGCAGGGATTTCGCGACCGTCAGGAAGGTTCTCTCCATGCCACAAG
TGAATATCGTCAAGAAGACAGAGGTCCAGACTGGCGGGTTCTCTAAGGAGTCAATTAGGCCTAAGCGGAA
CAGCGACAAGCTCATCGCCCGCAAGAAGGACTGGGATCCGAAGAAGTACGGCGGGTTCCTGTGGCCCACT
GTGGCCTACTCGGTCCTGGTTGTGGCGAAGGTTGAGAAGGGCAAGTCCAAGAAGCTCAAGAGCGTGAAGG
AGCTGCTGGGGATCACGATTATGGAGCGCTCCAGCTTCGAGAAGAACCCGATCGATTTCCTGGAGGCGAA
GGGCTACAAGGAGGTGAAGAAGGACCTGATCATTAAGCTCCCCAAGTACTCACTCTTCGAGCTGGAGAAC
GGCAGGAAGCGGATGCTGGCTTCCGCTAAGCAGCTGCAGAAGGGGAACGAGCTGGCTCTGCCGTCCAAGT
ATGTGAACTTCCTCTACCTGGCCTCCCACTACGAGAAGCTCAAGGGCAGCCCCGAGGACAACGAGCAGAA
GCAGCTGTTCGTCGAGCAGCACAAGCATTACCTCGACGAGATCATTGAGCAGATTTCCGAGTTCTCCAAG
CGCGTGATCCTGGCCGACGCGAATCTGGATAAGGTCCTCTCCGCGTACAACAAGCACCGCGACAAGCCAA
TCAGGGAGCAGGCTGAGAATATCATTCATCTCTTCACCCTGACGAGGCTCGGCGCCCCTAGGGCTTTCAA
GTACTTCGACACAACTATCGATCCGAAGCAGTACAGGAGCACTAAGGAGGTCCTGGACGCGACCCTCATC
CACCAGTCGATTACCGGCCTCTACGAGACGCGCATCGACCTGTCTCAGCTCGGGGGCGACAAGCGGCCAG
CGGCGACGAAGAAGGCGGGGCAGGCGAAGAAGAAGAAGTGAGCTCAGAGCTTTCGTTCGTATCATCGGTT
TCGACAACGTTCGTCAAGTTCAATGCATCAGTTTCATTGCGCACACACCAGAATCCTACTGAGTTTGAGT
ATTATGGCATTGGGAAAACTGTTTTTCTTGTACCATTTGTTGTGCTTGTAATTTACTGTGTTTTTTATTC
GGTTTTCGCTATCGAACTGTGAAATGGAAATGGATGGAGAAGAGTTAATGAATGATATGGTCCTTTTGTT
CATTCTCAAATTAATATTATTTGTTTTTTCTCTTATTTGTTGTGTGTTGAATTTGAAATTATAAGAGATA
TGCAAACATTTTGTTTTGAGTAAAAATGTGTCAAATCGTGGCCTCTAATGACCGAAGTTAATATGAGGAG
TAAAACACTTGTAGTTGTACCATTATGCTTATTCACTAGGCAACAAATATATTTTCAGACCTAGAAAAGC
TGCAAATGTTACTGAATACAAGTATGTCCTCTTGTGTTTTAGACATTTATGAACTTTCCTTTATGTAATT
TTCCAGAATCCTTGTCAGATTCTAATCATTGCTTTATAATTATAGTTATACTCATGGATTTGTAGTTGAG
TATGAAAATATTTTTTAATGCATTTTATGACTTGCCAATTGTTCCGGAACTCTAGATAAGCTTACCGGAA
AGGGCGAATTCGCAACTTTGTATACAAAAGTTGCCCCATGGCGTTCCCTCTAGATAACGCAGGATCCTAA
AGGGATCTTTAAACATACGAACAGATCACTTAAAGTTCTTCTGAAGCAACTTAAAGTTATCAGGCATGCA
TGGATCTTGGAGGAATCAGATGTGCAGTCAGGGACCATAGCACAGGACAGGCGTCTTCTACTGGTGCTAC
CAGCAAATGCTGGAAGCCGGGAACACTGGGTACGTTGGAAACCACGTGATGTGGAGTAAGATAAACTGTA
GGAGAAAAGCATTTCGTAGTGGGCCATGAAGCCTTTCAGGACATGTATTGCAGTATGGGCCGGCCCATTA
CGCAATTGGACGACAACAAAGACTAGTATTAGTACCACCTCGGCTATCCACATAGATCAAAGCTGGTTTA
AAAGAGTTGTGCAGATGATCCGTGGCAGAGACCGGCGCCGCTACAGGGCGCGTCCCATTCGCCATTCAGG
CTGCGCAACTGTTGGGAAGGGCGATCGGTGCGGGCCTCTTCGCTATTACGCCAGCTGGCGAAAGGGGGAT
GTGCTGCAAGGCGATTAAGTTGGGTAACGCCAGGGTTTTCCCAGTCACGACGTTGTAAAACGACGGCCAG
TGAGCGCGCGTAATACGACTCACTATAGGGCGAATTGGGTACCGGGCCCCCCCTCGAGGTCCTCCAGCTT
TTGTTCCCTTTAGTGAGGGTTAATTGCGCGCTTGGCGTAATCATGGTCATAGCTGTTTCCTGTGTGAAAT
TGTTATCCGCTCACAATTCCACACAACATACGAGCCGGAAGCATAAAGTGTAAAGCCTGGGGTGCCTAAT
GAGTGAGCTAACTCACATTAATTGCGTTGCGCTCACTGCCCGCTTTCCACCGGTGGTCTCTGTTTTAGAG
CTAGAAATAGCAAGTTAAAATAAGGCTAGTCCGTTATCAACTTGAAAAAGTGGCACCGAGTCGGTGCTTT
TTTTGTCCCTTCGAAGGGCAATTCTGCAGATATCCATCACACTGGCGGCCGCTCGAGGTCGAGGGTATCG
ATAAGCTTGAATTCGACCCAGCTTTCTTGTACAAAGTGGTTCGATAATTCTTAATTAACTAGTTCTAGAG
CGGCCGCCACCGCGGTGGAGCTCGAATTTCCCCGATCGTTCAAACATTTGGCAATAAAGTTTCTTAAGAT
TGAATCCTGTTGCCGGTCTTGCGATGATTATCATATAATTTCTGTTGAATTACGTTAAGCATGTAATAAT
TAACATGTAATGCATGACGTTATTTATGAGATGGGTTTTTATGATTAGAGTCCCGCAATTATACATTTAA
TACGCGATAGAAAACAAAATATAGCGCGCAAACTAGGATAAATTATCGCGCGCGGTGTCATCTATGTTAC
TAGATCGGGAATT
